Addgene plasmid #182234: pCSC-ASCL1-IRES-Sox11
Purpose: To convert human skin fibroblasts into induced basal forebrain cholinergic neurons (hiBFCNs) in combination with LHX8, GBX1, FGF2 and two small molecules, forskolin and LDN-193189
Depositing lab: Chun-Li Zhang. Depositing organization: University of Texas Southwestern Medical Center. Publication: Aging-relevant human basal forebrain cholinergic neurons as a cell model for Alzheimer's disease. Ma S, Zang T, Liu ML, Zhang CL. Mol Neurodegener. 2020 Oct 21;15(1):61. doi: 10.1186/s13024-020-00411-6. PubMed 33087140.
Backbone
  Vector backbone: pCSC-SP-PW-IRES-GFP
  Vector type: Lentiviral
Growth in bacteria
  Bacterial resistance: Ampicillin, 100 μg/mL
  Growth temperature: 30°C
  Growth strain: NEB Stable
  Copy number: High Copy
Gene/Insert
  Gene/Insert name: ASCL1-IRES-Sox11
  Species: H. sapiens (human), M. musculus (mouse)
  Insert size (bp): 2500
  Promoter: CMV
  Cloning method: Restriction Enzyme; 5′ cloning site unknown (unknown if destroyed); 3′ cloning site unknown (unknown if destroyed)
  Sequencing primers: 5′ agctcgtttagtgaaccgtcagatc; 3′ gagcaacatagttaagaataccag
Terms and licenses: Academic/Nonprofit Terms; Industry Terms: Not Available to Industry
How to cite: pCSC-ASCL1-IRES-Sox11 was a gift from Chun-Li Zhang (Addgene plasmid # 182234 ; http://n2t.net/addgene:182234 ; RRID:Addgene_182234)
