[The description below was written by a language model from this plasmid's Addgene catalogue record and pLannotate feature annotations shown in this document.]
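Description:
pCSC-ASCL1-IRES-Sox11 is an HIV-1-based lentiviral transfer plasmid of about 11 kb, built on the pCSC-SP-PW-IRES-GFP backbone, in which the GFP position downstream of the IRES appears to have been taken by a second transcription factor. It is propagated in E. coli through a high-copy ColE1/pUC-type origin with ampicillin selection (AmpR), and it also carries an f1 origin. The backbone outside the viral region includes an SV40/EM7-driven bleomycin/Zeocin resistance cassette with an SV40 polyadenylation signal. Because this cassette lies beyond the 3' LTR, it would not be packaged into virus.

The viral genome is transcribed from a CMV enhancer/promoter fused to a truncated 5' LTR, a chimeric arrangement typical of Tat-independent packaging systems. It is followed by the Ψ packaging signal with a partial gag sequence, the Rev response element for nuclear export of the genomic RNA, and the cPPT/CTS element that aids nuclear import in target cells. An internal CMV enhancer/promoter then drives a bicistronic transcript of roughly 2.5 kb. Human ASCL1 is translated cap-dependently, and an EMCV IRES directs translation of mouse Sox11 from the same mRNA, so transduced cells co-express both neurogenic factors. A WPRE downstream enhances transcript stability and expression. The cassette ends with 3' LTR sequences and a bGH polyadenylation signal. No fluorescent reporter or epitope tag is annotated.

According to the record, the construct is used to reprogram human skin fibroblasts into induced basal forebrain cholinergic neurons. For this purpose it is combined with LHX8, GBX1, FGF2 and the small molecules forskolin and LDN-193189, in work modelling Alzheimer's disease.
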