Features (pLannotate 1.2.2; 35 found; start..end, strand, type, name):
     28..80      -  misc_feature   bom (fragment): basis of mobility region from pBR322
    235..614     +  enhancer       CMV enhancer: human cytomegalovirus immediate early enhancer
    615..814     +  promoter       CMV promoter: human cytomegalovirus (CMV) immediate early promoter
    832..1012    +  LTR            5' LTR (truncated): truncated 5' long terminal repeat (LTR) from HIV-1
   1059..1184    +  misc_feature   HIV-1 Ψ: packaging signal of human immunodeficiency virus type 1
   1168..1531    +  CDS            HIV-1 gag (fragment): gag protein from human immunodeficiency virus 1; gag
   1677..1910    +  misc_feature   RRE: The Rev response element (RRE) of HIV-1 allows for Rev-dependent mRNA export from the nucleus to the cytoplasm.
   2287..2387    +  CDS            Rev (fragment): human immunodeficiency virus 1 (HIV-1) Rev protein; rev; enhances nuclear export of unspliced and incompletely spliced viral mRNAs
   2391..2507    +  misc_feature   cPPT/CTS: central polypurine tract and central termination sequence of HIV-1
   2530..2833    +  enhancer       CMV enhancer: human cytomegalovirus immediate early enhancer
   2834..3037    +  promoter       CMV promoter: human cytomegalovirus (CMV) immediate early promoter
   3132..3839    +  CDS            ASCL1: ASCL1_HUMAN - Also known as ASH1, BHLHA46 From Homo sapiens (Human).
   3861..4420    +  misc_feature   IRES: internal ribosome entry site (IRES) of the encephalomyocarditis virus (EMCV)
   4421..4443    +  misc_feature   MCS (fragment): multiple cloning site
   4451..5635    +  CDS            Sox11: SOX11_MOUSE - Also known as Sox-11. Experimental evidence at protein level: Swiss-Prot protein existence level 1. Transcription factor that acts as a transcriptional activator (PubMed:18505825, PubMed:18403418). Binds cooperatively with POU3F2/BRN2 or POU3F1/OCT6 to gene promoters, which enhances transcriptional activation (PubMed:18505825, PubMed:18403418). Acts as a transcriptional activator of TEAD2 by binding to its gene promoter and first intron (PubMed:20596238). Plays a redundant role with SOX4 and SOX12 in cell survival of developing tissues such as the neural tube, branchial arches an
   5658..5774    +  CDS            nef (fragment): NEF_HV1LA - Experimental evidence at protein level: Swiss-Prot protein existence level 1. Extracellular Nef protein targets CD4(+) T-lymphocytes for apoptosis by interacting with CXCR4 surface receptors. From Human immunodeficiency virus type 1 group M subtype B (isolate Lai) (HIV-1).
   5777..6365    +  misc_feature   WPRE: woodchuck hepatitis virus posttranscriptional regulatory element
   6382..6450    +  CDS            nef (fragment): NEF_HV1Z2 - Experimental evidence at protein level: Swiss-Prot protein existence level 1. Extracellular Nef protein targets CD4(+) T-lymphocytes for apoptosis by interacting with CXCR4 surface receptors. From Human immunodeficiency virus type 1 group M subtype D (isolate Z2/CDC-Z34) (HIV-1).
   6452..6764    +  LTR            5' LTR (fragment): 5' long terminal repeat (LTR) from HIV-1
   6772..6952    +  LTR            5' LTR (truncated): truncated 5' long terminal repeat (LTR) from HIV-1
   6984..7208    +  polyA_signal   bGH poly(A) signal: bovine growth hormone polyadenylation signal
   7212..7233    +  promoter       SV40 promoter (fragment): SV40 enhancer and early promoter
   7254..7682    +  rep_origin     f1 ori (sequence partly withheld): f1 bacteriophage origin of replication; arrow indicates direction of (+) strand synthesis
   7696..8025    +  promoter       SV40 promoter: SV40 enhancer and early promoter
   8073..8120    +  promoter       EM7 promoter: synthetic bacterial promoter&nbsp
   8139..8513    +  CDS            BleoR: antibiotic-binding protein; Sh ble from Streptoalloteichus hindustanus; confers resistance to bleomycin, phleomycin, and Zeocin™
   8523..8648    +  CDS            ble (fragment): BLE_KLEPN - Experimental evidence at protein level: Swiss-Prot protein existence level 1. Binding protein with a strong affinity to the bleomycin family of antibiotics. Binds to CL990; an antimitotic-antibiotic compound. From Klebsiella pneumoniae.
   8643..8764    +  polyA_signal   SV40 poly(A) signal: SV40 polyadenylation signal
   8835..8857    -  protein_bind   lac operator (fragment): The lac repressor binds to the lac operator to inhibit transcription in E. coli. This inhibition can be relieved by adding lactose or isopropyl-β-D-thiogalactopyranoside (IPTG). lac repressor encoded by lacI
   8861..8891    -  promoter       lac promoter: promoter for the E. coli lac operon
   8906..8927    -  protein_bind   CAP binding site: CAP binding activates transcription in the presence of cAMP. E. coli catabolite activator protein
   8940..9032    -  CDS            lacI (fragment): lac repressor; lacI; The lac repressor binds to the lac operator to inhibit transcription in E. coli. This inhibition can be relieved by adding lactose or isopropyl-β-D-thiogalactopyranoside (IPTG).
   9215..9803    -  rep_origin     ori: high-copy-number ColE1/pMB1/pBR322/pUC origin of replication
   9974..10834   -  CDS            AmpR: β-lactamase; bla; confers resistance to ampicillin, carbenicillin, and related antibiotics
  10835..10939   -  promoter       AmpR promoter: bla
>Addgene plasmid #182234 | pCSC-ASCL1-IRES-Sox11 | addgene full sequence | sequence record 357466 | Addgene NGS Result
GACGGATCGGGAGATCTCCCGATCCCCTATGGTGCACTCTCAGTACAATCTGCTCTGATGCCGCATAGTT
AAGCCAGTATCTGCTCCCTGCTTGTGTGTTGGAGGTCGCTGAGTAGTGCGCGAGCAAAATTTAAGCTACA
ACAAGGCAAGGCTTGACCGACAATTGCATGAAGAATCTGCTTAGGGTTAGGCGTTTTGCGCTGCTTCGCG
ATGTACGGGCCAGATATACGCGTTGACATTGATTATTGACTAGTTATTAATAGTAATCAATTACGGGGTC
ATTAGTTCATAGCCCATATATGGAGTTCCGCGTTACATAACTTACGGTAAATGGCCCGCCTGGCTGACCG
CCCAACGACCCCCGCCCATTGACGTCAATAATGACGTATGTTCCCATAGTAACGCCAATAGGGACTTTCC
ATTGACGTCAATGGGTGGAGTATTTACGGTAAACTGCCCACTTGGCAGTACATCAAGTGTATCATATGCC
AAGTACGCCCCCTATTGACGTCAATGACGGTAAATGGCCCGCCTGGCATTATGCCCAGTACATGACCTTA
TGGGACTTTCCTACTTGGCAGTACATCTACGTATTAGTCATCGCTATTACCATGGTGATGCGGTTTTGGC
AGTACATCAATGGGCGTGGATAGCGGTTTGACTCACGGGGATTTCCAAGTCTCCACCCCATTGACGTCAA
TGGGAGTTTGTTTTGGCACCAAAATCAACGGGACTTTCCAAAATGTCGTAACAACTCCGCCCCATTGACG
CAAATGGGCGGTAGGCGTGTACGGTGGGAGGTCTATATAAGCAGCGCGTTTTGCCTGTACTGGGTCTCTC
TGGTTAGACCAGATCTGAGCCTGGGAGCTCTCTGGCTAACTAGGGAACCCACTGCTTAAGCCTCAATAAA
GCTTGCCTTGAGTGCTTCAAGTAGTGTGTGCCCGTCTGTTGTGTGACTCTGGTAACTAGAGATCCCTCAG
ACCCTTTTAGTCAGTGTGGAAAATCTCTAGCAGTGGCGCCCGAACAGGGACTTGAAAGCGAAAGGGAAAC
CAGAGGAGCTCTCTCGACGCAGGACTCGGCTTGCTGAAGCGCGCACGGCAAGAGGCGAGGGGCGGCGACT
GGTGAGTACGCCAAAAATTTTGACTAGCGGAGGCTAGAAGGAGAGAGATGGGTGCGAGAGCGTCAGTATT
AAGCGGGGGAGAATTAGATCGCGATGGGAAAAAATTCGGTTAAGGCCAGGGGGAAAGAAAAAATATAAAT
TAAAACATATAGTATGGGCAAGCAGGGAGCTAGAACGATTCGCAGTTAATCCTGGCCTGTTAGAAACATC
AGAAGGCTGTAGACAAATACTGGGACAGCTACAACCATCCCTTCAGACAGGATCAGAAGAACTTAGATCA
TTATATAATACAGTAGCAACCCTCTATTGTGTGCATCAAAGGATAGAGATAAAAGACACCAAGGAAGCTT
TAGACAAGATAGAGGAAGAGCAAAACAAAAGTAAGACCACCGCACAGCAAGCGGCCGCTGATCTTCAGAC
CTGGAGGAGGAGATATGAGGGACAATTGGAGAAGTGAATTATATAAATATAAAGTAGTAAAAATTGAACC
ATTAGGAGTAGCACCCACCAAGGCAAAGAGAAGAGTGGTGCAGAGAGAAAAAAGAGCAGTGGGAATAGGA
GCTTTGTTCCTTGGGTTCTTGGGAGCAGCAGGAAGCACTATGGGCGCAGCGTCAATGACGCTGACGGTAC
AGGCCAGACAATTATTGTCTGGTATAGTGCAGCAGCAGAACAATTTGCTGAGGGCTATTGAGGCGCAACA
GCATCTGTTGCAACTCACAGTCTGGGGCATCAAGCAGCTCCAGGCAAGAATCCTGGCTGTGGAAAGATAC
CTAAAGGATCAACAGCTCCTGGGGATTTGGGGTTGCTCTGGAAAACTCATTTGCACCACTGCTGTGCCTT
GGAATGCTAGTTGGAGTAATAAATCTCTGGAACAGATTTGGAATCACACGACCTGGATGGAGTGGGACAG
AGAAATTAACAATTACACAAGCTTAATACACTCCTTAATTGAAGAATCGCAAAACCAGCAAGAAAAGAAT
GAACAAGAATTATTGGAATTAGATAAATGGGCAAGTTTGTGGAATTGGTTTAACATAACAAATTGGCTGT
GGTATATAAAATTATTCATAATGATAGTAGGAGGCTTGGTAGGTTTAAGAATAGTTTTTGCTGTACTTTC
TATAGTGAATAGAGTTAGGCAGGGATATTCACCATTATCGTTTCAGACCCACCTCCCAACCCCGAGGGGA
CCCGACAGGCCCGAAGGAATAGAAGAAGAAGGTGGAGAGAGAGACAGAGACAGATCCATTCGATTAGTGA
ACGGATCAACTTTTAAAAGAAAAGGGGGGATTGGGGGGTACAGTGCAGGGGAAAGAATAGTAGACATAAT
AGCAACAGACATACAAACTAAAGAATTACAAAAACAAATTACAAAATTCAAAATTTTATCGATAAGCTTG
GGAGTTCCGCGTTACATAACTTACGGTAAATGGCCCGCCTGGCTGACCGCCCAACGACCCCCGCCCATTG
ACGTCAATAATGACGTATGTTCCCATAGTAACGCCAATAGGGACTTTCCATTGACGTCAATGGGTGGAGT
ATTTACGGTAAACTGCCCACTTGGCAGTACATCAAGTGTATCATATGCCAAGTACGCCCCCTATTGACGT
CAATGACGGTAAATGGCCCGCCTGGCATTATGCCCAGTACATGACCTTATGGGACTTTCCTACTTGGCAG
TACATCTACGTATTAGTCATCGCTATTACCATGGTGATGCGGTTTTGGCAGTACATCAATGGGCGTGGAT
AGCGGTTTGACTCACGGGGATTTCCAAGTCTCCACCCCATTGACGTCAATGGGAGTTTGTTTTGGCACCA
AAATCAACGGGACTTTCCAAAATGTCGTAACAACTCCGCCCCATTGACGCAAATGGGCGGTAGGCGTGTA
CGGTGGGAGGTCTATATAAGCAGAGCTCGTTTAGTGAACCGTCAGATCGCCTGGAGACGCCATCCACGCT
GTTTTGACCTCCATAGAAGACACCGACTCTAGAGGATCCACCGGTGCCACCATGGAAAGCTCTGCCAAGA
TGGAGAGCGGCGGCGCCGGCCAGCAGCCCCAGCCGCAGCCCCAGCAGCCCTTCCTGCCGCCCGCAGCCTG
TTTCTTTGCCACGGCCGCAGCCGCGGCGGCCGCAGCCGCCGCAGCGGCAGCGCAGAGCGCGCAGCAGCAG
CAGCAGCAGCAGCAGCAGCAGCAGCAGGCGCCGCAGCTGAGACCGGCGGCCGACGGCCAGCCCTCAGGGG
GCGGTCACAAGTCAGCGCCCAAGCAAGTCAAGCGACAGCGCTCGTCTTCGCCCGAACTGATGCGCTGCAA
ACGCCGGCTCAACTTCAGCGGCTTTGGCTACAGCCTGCCGCAGCAGCAGCCGGCCGCCGTGGCGCGCCGC
AACGAGCGCGAGCGCAACCGCGTCAAGTTGGTCAACCTGGGCTTTGCCACCCTTCGGGAGCACGTCCCCA
ACGGCGCGGCCAACAAGAAGATGAGTAAGGTGGAGACACTGCGCTCGGCGGTCGAGTACATCCGCGCGCT
GCAGCAGCTGCTGGACGAGCATGACGCGGTGAGCGCCGCCTTCCAGGCAGGCGTCCTGTCGCCCACCATC
TCCCCCAACTACTCCAACGACTTGAACTCCATGGCCGGCTCGCCGGTCTCATCCTACTCGTCGGACGAGG
GCTCTTACGACCCGCTCAGCCCCGAGGAGCAGGAGCTTCTCGACTTCACCAACTGGTTCGGATCCTAGAT
GAATTCCGCCCCCCCCCCCCTAACGTTACTGGCCGAAGCCGCTTGGAATAAGGCCGGTGTGCGTTTGTCT
ATATGTTATTTTCCACCATATTGCCGTCTTTTGGCAATGTGAGGGCCCGGAAACCTGGCCCTGTCTTCTT
GACGAGCATTCCTAGGGGTCTTTCCCCTCTCGCCAAAGGAATGCAAGGTCTGTTGAATGTCGTGAAGGAA
GCAGTTCCTCTGGAAGCTTCTTGAAGACAAACAACGTCTGTAGCGACCCTTTGCAGGCAGCGGAACCCCC
CACCTGGCGACAGGTGCCTCTGCGGCCAAAAGCCACGTGTATAAGATACACCTGCAAAGGCGGCACAACC
CCAGTGCCACGTTGTGAGTTGGATAGTTGTGGAAAGAGTCAAATGGCTCTCCTCAAGCGTATTCAACAAG
GGGCTGAAGGATGCCCAGAAGGTACCCCATTGTATGGGATCTGATCTGGGGCCTCGGTGCACATGCTTTA
CATGTGTTTAGTCGAGGTTAAAAAACGTCTAGGCCCCCCGAACCACGGGGACGTGGTTTTCCTTTGAAAA
ACACGATAATGCTAGCGCTACCGGACTCAGATCCGCCACCATGGTGCAGCAGGCCGAGAGCTCGGAAGCC
GAGAGCAACCTGCCCCGGGACGCGCTGGACACCGAGGAGGGCGAGTTCATGGCGTGCAGCCCGGTGGCCC
TGGACGAGAGCGACCCGGACTGGTGCAAGACGGCGTCGGGCCACATCAAACGGCCCATGAACGCCTTCAT
GGTGTGGTCCAAGATCGAGCGCAGGAAGATCATGGAGCAGTCGCCCGACATGCACAACGCCGAGATCTCC
AAGAGGCTGGGCAAGCGCTGGAAGATGCTGAAGGACAGCGAGAAGATCCCGTTCATCAGGGAGGCGGAGC
GCCTGCGCCTCAAGCACATGGCTGATTATCCCGACTACAAGTACCGGCCGCGCAAAAAGCCCAAGACGGA
CCCAGCGGCCAAGCCCAGCGCGGGCCAGAGCCCCGACAAGAGCGCGGCGGGCGCCAAGGCAGCCAAGGGC
CCCGGCAAGAAGTGCGCCAAGCTCAAGGCGCCTGCGGGCAAGGCGGGCGCGGGCAAGGCGGCGCAGCCGG
GGGACTGCGCCGCGGGCAAGGCAGCCAAGTGCGTCTTCCTGGACGACGACGATGAAGACGACGACGAAGA
TGACGAGCTGCAGCTACGGCCCAAGCCGGACGCTGACGACGACGACGACGAGCCCGCGCACTCGCACCTG
CTGCCGCCGCCGACGCAGCAGCAACCCCCTCAGCTGCTGAGGCGCTACAGCGTGGCCAAGGTCCCCGCCA
GCCCCACGCTCAGCAGTGCCGCCGAGTCCCCCGAGGGCGCGAGCCTGTACGACGAAGTGCGCGCGGGCGG
CCGGCTCTACTACAGCTTCAAGAACATCACCAAGCAGCAGCCTCCGCCCGCGCCTCCCGCGCTGTCGCCC
GCGTCCTCCCGCTGCGTGTCCACCTCCTCATCCAGCGGCAGCAGCAGCGGCAGCGGCGCCGAGGATGCAG
ACGACCTCATGTTCGACCTGAGCTTGAATTTCTCCCAGGGCGCGCACAGCGCCTGCGAGCAGCCACTGGG
CGCGGGAGCGGCGGGGAACCTGTCCCTGTCGCTGGTGGATAAGGACCTGGATTCCTTCAGCGAGGGCAGC
CTGGGTTCCCACTTCGAGTTCCCCGACTACTGCACGCCGGAGCTGAGCGAGATGATCGCGGGGGACTGGC
TGGAGGCGAACTTCTCCGACCTGGTGTTCACGTATTGACTCGAGGGATCAAGCTTATCGAAACCTGGAAA
AACATGGAGCAATCACAAGTAGCAATACAGCAGCTACCAATGCTGATTGTGCCTGGCTAGAAGCACAAGA
GGAGGAGGAGGTGGGTTTTCCAGTCACACCTCAGACAATCAACCTCTGGATTACAAAATTTGTGAAAGAT
TGACTGGTATTCTTAACTATGTTGCTCCTTTTACGCTATGTGGATACGCTGCTTTAATGCCTTTGTATCA
TGCTATTGCTTCCCGTATGGCTTTCATTTTCTCCTCCTTGTATAAATCCTGGTTGCTGTCTCTTTATGAG
GAGTTGTGGCCCGTTGTCAGGCAACGTGGCGTGGTGTGCACTGTGTTTGCTGACGCAACCCCCACTGGTT
GGGGCATTGCCACCACCTGTCAGCTCCTTTCCGGGACTTTCGCTTTCCCCCTCCCTATTGCCACGGCGGA
ACTCATCGCCGCCTGCCTTGCCCGCTGCTGGACAGGGGCTCGGCTGTTGGGCACTGACAATTCCGTGGTG
TTGTCGGGGAAGCTGACGTCCTTTCCATGGCTGCTCGCCTGTGTTGCCACCTGGATTCTGCGCGGGACGT
CCTTCTGCTACGTCCCTTCGGCCCTCAATCCAGCGGACCTTCCTTCCCGCGGCCTGCTGCCGGCTCTGCG
GCCTCTTCCGCGTCTTCGCCTTCGCCCTCAGACGAGTCGGATCTCCCTTTGGGCCGCCTCCCCGCCTGGA
ATTCGAGCTCGGTACCTTTAAGACCAATGACTTACAAGGCAGCTGTAGATCTTAGCCACTTTTTAAAAGA
AAAGGGGGGACTGGAAGGGCTAATTCACTCCCAACGAAGACAAGATATCCTTGATCTGTGGATCTACCAC
ACACAAGGCTACTTCCCTGATTGGCAGAACTACACACCAGGGCCAGGGATCAGATATCCACTGACCTTTG
GATGGTGCTACAAGCTAGTACCAGTTGAGCAAGAGAAGGTAGAAGAAGCCAATGAAGGAGAGAACACCCG
CTTGTTACACCCTGTGAGCCTGCATGGGATGGATGACCCGGAGAGAGAAGTATTAGAGTGGAGGTTTGAC
AGCCGCCTAGCATTTCATCACATGGCCCGAGAGCTGCATCCGGACTGTACTGGGTCTCTCTGGTTAGACC
AGATCTGAGCCTGGGAGCTCTCTGGCTAACTAGGGAACCCACTGCTTAAGCCTCAATAAAGCTTGCCTTG
AGTGCTTCAAGTAGTGTGTGCCCGTCTGTTGTGTGACTCTGGTAACTAGAGATCCCTCAGACCCTTTTAG
TCAGTGTGGAAAATCTCTAGCAGGGCCGCTTTAAACCCGCTGATCAGCCTCGACTGTGCCTTCTAGTTGC
CAGCCATCTGTTGTTTGCCCCTCCCCCGTGCCTTCCTTGACCCTGGAAGGTGCCACTCCCACTGTCCTTT
CCTAATAAAATGAGGAAATTGCATCGCATTGTCTGAGTAGGTGTCATTCTATTCTGGGGGGTGGGGTGGG
GCAGGACAGCAAGGGGGAGGATTGGGAAGACAATAGCAGGCATGCTGGGGATGCGGTGGGCTCTATGGCT
TCTGAGGCGGAAAGAACCAGCTGGGGCTCTAGGGGGTATCCCC
[124 nt withheld, positions 7254-7377]
C
[91 nt withheld, positions 7379-7469]
A
[49 nt withheld, positions 7471-7519]
CCTTTGACGTTGGAGTCCACGTTCTTT
[37 nt withheld, positions 7547-7583]
ACCCTATCTCGGTCTATTCTTTTGATTTATAAGGGATTTTGCCGATTTCGGCCTATTGGTTAAAAAATGA
GCTGATTTAACAAAAATTTAACGCGAATTAATTCTGTGGAATGTGTGTCAGTTAGGGTGTGGAAAGTCCC
CAGGCTCCCCAGCAGGCAGAAGTATGCAAAGCATGCATCTCAATTAGTCAGCAACCAGGTGTGGAAAGTC
CCCAGGCTCCCCAGCAGGCAGAAGTATGCAAAGCATGCATCTCAATTAGTCAGCAACCATAGTCCCGCCC
CTAACTCCGCCCATCCCGCCCCTAACTCCGCCCAGTTCCGCCCATTCTCCGCCCCATGGCTGACTAATTT
TTTTTATTTATGCAGAGGCCGAGGCCGCCTCTGCCTCTGAGCTATTCCAGAAGTAGTGAGGAGGCTTTTT
TGGAGGCCTAGGCTTTTGCAAAAAGCTCCCGGGAGCTTGTATATCCATTTTCGGATCTGATCAGCACGTG
TTGACAATTAATCATCGGCATAGTATATCGGCATAGTATAATACGACAAGGTGAGGAACTAAACCATGGC
CAAGTTGACCAGTGCCGTTCCGGTGCTCACCGCGCGCGACGTCGCCGGAGCGGTCGAGTTCTGGACCGAC
CGGCTCGGGTTCTCCCGGGACTTCGTGGAGGACGACTTCGCCGGTGTGGTCCGGGACGACGTGACCCTGT
TCATCAGCGCGGTCCAGGACCAGGTGGTGCCGGACAACACCCTGGCCTGGGTGTGGGTGCGCGGCCTGGA
CGAGCTGTACGCCGAGTGGTCGGAGGTCGTGTCCACGAACTTCCGGGACGCCTCCGGGCCGGCCATGACC
GAGATCGGCGAGCAGCCGTGGGGGCGGGAGTTCGCCCTGCGCGACCCGGCCGGCAACTGCGTGCACTTCG
TGGCCGAGGAGCAGGACTGACACGTGCTACGAGATTTCGATTCCACCGCCGCCTTCTATGAAAGGTTGGG
CTTCGGAATCGTTTTCCGGGACGCCGGCTGGATGATCCTCCAGCGCGGGGATCTCATGCTGGAGTTCTTC
GCCCACCCCAACTTGTTTATTGCAGCTTATAATGGTTACAAATAAAGCAATAGCATCACAAATTTCACAA
ATAAAGCATTTTTTTCACTGCATTCTAGTTGTGGTTTGTCCAAACTCATCAATGTATCTTATCATGTCTG
TATACCGTCGACCTCTAGCTAGAGCTTGGCGTAATCATGGTCATAGCTGTTTCCTGTGTGAAATTGTTAT
CCGCTCACAATTCCACACAACATACGAGCCGGAAGCATAAAGTGTAAAGCCTGGGGTGCCTAATGAGTGA
GCTAACTCACATTAATTGCGTTGCGCTCACTGCCCGCTTTCCAGTCGGGAAACCTGTCGTGCCAGCTGCA
TTAATGAATCGGCCAACGCGCGGGGAGAGGCGGTTTGCGTATTGGGCGCTCTTCCGCTTCCTCGCTCACT
GACTCGCTGCGCTCGGTCGTTCGGCTGCGGCGAGCGGTATCAGCTCACTCAAAGGCGGTAATACGGTTAT
CCACAGAATCAGGGGATAACGCAGGAAAGAACATGTGAGCAAAAGGCCAGCAAAAGGCCAGGAACCGTAA
AAAGGCCGCGTTGCTGGCGTTTTTCCATAGGCTCCGCCCCCCTGACGAGCATCACAAAAATCGACGCTCA
AGTCAGAGGTGGCGAAACCCGACAGGACTATAAAGATACCAGGCGTTTCCCCCTGGAAGCTCCCTCGTGC
GCTCTCCTGTTCCGACCCTGCCGCTTACCGGATACCTGTCCGCCTTTCTCCCTTCGGGAAGCGTGGCGCT
TTCTCATAGCTCACGCTGTAGGTATCTCAGTTCGGTGTAGGTCGTTCGCTCCAAGCTGGGCTGTGTGCAC
GAACCCCCCGTTCAGCCCGACCGCTGCGCCTTATCCGGTAACTATCGTCTTGAGTCCAACCCGGTAAGAC
ACGACTTATCGCCACTGGCAGCAGCCACTGGTAACAGGATTAGCAGAGCGAGGTATGTAGGCGGTGCTAC
AGAGTTCTTGAAGTGGTGGCCTAACTACGGCTACACTAGAAGAACAGTATTTGGTATCTGCGCTCTGCTG
AAGCCAGTTACCTTCGGAAAAAGAGTTGGTAGCTCTTGATCCGGCAAACAAACCACCGCTGGTAGCGGTG
GTTTTTTTGTTTGCAAGCAGCAGATTACGCGCAGAAAAAAAGGATCTCAAGAAGATCCTTTGATCTTTTC
TACGGGGTCTGACGCTCAGTGGAACGAAAACTCACGTTAAGGGATTTTGGTCATGAGATTATCAAAAAGG
ATCTTCACCTAGATCCTTTTAAATTAAAAATGAAGTTTTAAATCAATCTAAAGTATATATGAGTAAACTT
GGTCTGACAGTTACCAATGCTTAATCAGTGAGGCACCTATCTCAGCGATCTGTCTATTTCGTTCATCCAT
AGTTGCCTGACTCCCCGTCGTGTAGATAACTACGATACGGGAGGGCTTACCATCTGGCCCCAGTGCTGCA
ATGATACCGCGAGACCCACGCTCACCGGCTCCAGATTTATCAGCAATAAACCAGCCAGCCGGAAGGGCCG
AGCGCAGAAGTGGTCCTGCAACTTTATCCGCCTCCATCCAGTCTATTAATTGTTGCCGGGAAGCTAGAGT
AAGTAGTTCGCCAGTTAATAGTTTGCGCAACGTTGTTGCCATTGCTACAGGCATCGTGGTGTCACGCTCG
TCGTTTGGTATGGCTTCATTCAGCTCCGGTTCCCAACGATCAAGGCGAGTTACATGATCCCCCATGTTGT
GCAAAAAAGCGGTTAGCTCCTTCGGTCCTCCGATCGTTGTCAGAAGTAAGTTGGCCGCAGTGTTATCACT
CATGGTTATGGCAGCACTGCATAATTCTCTTACTGTCATGCCATCCGTAAGATGCTTTTCTGTGACTGGT
GAGTACTCAACCAAGTCATTCTGAGAATAGTGTATGCGGCGACCGAGTTGCTCTTGCCCGGCGTCAATAC
GGGATAATACCGCGCCACATAGCAGAACTTTAAAAGTGCTCATCATTGGAAAACGTTCTTCGGGGCGAAA
ACTCTCAAGGATCTTACCGCTGTTGAGATCCAGTTCGATGTAACCCACTCGTGCACCCAACTGATCTTCA
GCATCTTTTACTTTCACCAGCGTTTCTGGGTGAGCAAAAACAGGAAGGCAAAATGCCGCAAAAAAGGGAA
TAAGGGCGACACGGAAATGTTGAATACTCATACTCTTCCTTTTTCAATATTATTGAAGCATTTATCAGGG
TTATTGTCTCATGAGCGGATACATATTTGAATGTATTTAGAAAAATAAACAAATAGGGGTTCCGCGCACA
TTTCCCCGAAAAGTGCCACCTGACGTC
